>Addgene plasmid #112972 | GST-GNU-N | addgene full sequence | sequence record 217649 | Addgene NGS Result
TTGAGATCCTTTTTTTCTGCGCGTAATCTGCTGCTTGCAAACAAAAAAACCACCGCTACCAGCGGTGGTT
TGTTTGCCGGATCAAGAGCTACCAACTCTTTTTCCGAAGGTAACTGGCTTCAGCAGAGCGCAGATACCAA
ATACTGTCCTTCTAGTGTAGCCGTAGTTAGGCCACCACTTCAAGAACTCTGTAGCACCGCCTACATACCT
CGCTCTGCTAATCCTGTTACCAGTGGCTGCTGCCAGTGGCGATAAGTCGTGTCTTACCGGGTTGGACTCA
AGACGATAGTTACCGGATAAGGCGCAGCGGTCGGGCTGAACGGGGGGTTCGTGCACACAGCCCAGCTTGG
AGCGAACGACCTACACCGAACTGAGATACCTACAGCGTGAGCTATGAGAAAGCGCCACGCTTCCCGAAGG
GAGAAAGGCGGACAGGTATCCGGTAAGCGGCAGGGTCGGAACAGGAGAGCGCACGAGGGAGCTTCCAGGG
GGAAACGCCTGGTATCTTTATAGTCCTGTCGGGTTTCGCCACCTCTGACTTGAGCGTCGATTTTTGTGAT
GCTCGTCAGGGGGGCGGAGCCTATGGAAAAACGCCAGCAACGCGGCCTTTTTACGGTTCCTGGCCTTTTG
CTGGCCTTTTGCTCACATGTTCTTTCCTGCGTTATCCCCTGATTCTGTGGATAACCGTATTACCGCCTTT
GAGTGAGCTGATACCGCTCGCCGCAGCCGAACGACCGAGCGCAGCGAGTCAGTGAGCGAGGAAGCGGAAG
AGCGCCTGATGCGGTATTTTCTCCTTACGCATCTGTGCGGTATTTCACACCGCATAAATTCCGACACCAT
CGAATGGCGCAAAACCTTTCGCGGTATGGCATGATAGCGCCCGGAAGAGAGTCAATTCAGGGTGGTGAAT
GTGAAACCAGTAACGTTATACGATGTCGCAGAGTATGCCGGTGTCTCTTATCAGACCGTTTCCCGCGTGG
TGAACCAGGCCAGCCACGTTTCTGCGAAAACGCGGGAAAAAGTGGAAGCGGCGATGGCGGAGCTGAATTA
CATTCCCAACCGCGTGGCACAACAACTGGCGGGCAAACAGTCGTTGCTGATTGGCGTTGCCACCTCCAGT
CTGGCCCTGCACGCGCCGTCGCAAATTGTCGCGGCGATTAAATCTCGCGCCGATCAACTGGGTGCCAGCG
TGGTGGTGTCGATGGTAGAACGAAGCGGCGTCGAAGCCTGTAAAGCGGCGGTGCACAATCTTCTCGCGCA
ACGCGTCAGTGGGCTGATCATTAACTATCCGCTGGATGACCAGGATGCCATTGCTGTGGAAGCTGCCTGC
ACTAATGTTCCGGCGTTATTTCTTGATGTCTCTGACCAGACACCCATCAACAGTATTATTTTCTCCCATG
AAGACGGTACGCGACTGGGCGTGGAGCATCTGGTCGCATTGGGTCACCAGCAAATCGCGCTGTTAGCGGG
CCCATTAAGTTCTGTCTCGGCGCGTCTGCGTCTGGCTGGCTGGCATAAATATCTCACTCGCAATCAAATT
CAGCCGATAGCGGAACGGGAAGGCGACTGGAGTGCCATGTCCGGTTTTCAACAAACCATGCAAATGCTGA
ATGAGGGCATCGTTCCCACTGCGATGCTGGTTGCCAACGATCAGATGGCGCTGGGCGCAATGCGCGCCAT
TACCGAGTCCGGGCTGCGCGTTGGTGCGGATATCTCGGTAGTGGGATACGACGATACCGAAGACAGCTCA
TGTTATATCCCGCCGTTAACCACCATCAAACAGGATTTTCGCCTGCTGGGGCAAACCAGCGTGGACCGCT
TGCTGCAACTCTCTCAGGGCCAGGCGGTGAAGGGCAATCAGCTGTTGCCCGTCTCACTGGTGAAAAGAAA
AACCACCCTGGCGCCCAATACGCAAACCGCCTCTCCCCGCGCGTTGGCCGATTCATTAATGCAGCTGGCA
CGACAGGTTTCCCGACTGGAAAGCGGGCAGTGAGCGCAACGCAATTAATGTAAGTTAGCTCACTCATTAG
GCACCCCAGGCTTTACACTTTATGCTTCCGGCTCGTATGTTGTGTGGAATTGTGAGCGGATAACAATTTC
ACACAGGAAACAGCTATGACCATGATTACGGATTCACTGGCCGTCGTTTTACAACGTCGTGACTGGGAAA
ACCCTGGCGTTACCCAACTTAATCGCCTTGCAGCACATCCCCCTTTCGCCAGCTGGCGTAATAGCGAAGA
GGCCCGCACCGATCGCCCTTCCCAACAGTTGCGCAGCCTGAATGGCGAATGGCGCTTTGCCTGGTTTCCG
GCACCAGAAGCGGTGCCGGAAAGCTGGCTGGAGTGCGATCTTCCTGAGGCCGATACTGTCGTCGTCCCCT
CAAACTGGCAGATGCACGGTTACGATGCGCCCATCTACACCAACGTGACCTATCCCATTACGGTCAATCC
GCCGTTTGTTCCCACGGAGAATCCGACGGGTTGTTACTCGCTCACATTTAATGTTGATGAAAGCTGGCTA
CAGGAAGGCCAGACGCGAATTATTTTTGATGGCGTTGGAATTAGCTTATCGACTGCACGGTGCACCAATG
CTTCTGGCGTCAGGCAGCCATCGGAAGCTGTGGTATGGCTGTGCAGGTCGTAAATCACTGCATAATTCGT
GTCGCTCAAGGCGCACTCCCGTTCTGGATAATGTTTTTTGCGCCGACATCATAACGGTTCTGGCAAATAT
TCTGAAATGAGCTGTTGACAATTAATCATCGGCTCGTATAATGTGTGGAATTGTGAGCGGATAACAATTT
CACACAGGAAACAGTATTCATGTCCCCTATACTAGGTTATTGGAAAATTAAGGGCCTTGTGCAACCCACT
CGACTTCTTTTGGAATATCTTGAAGAAAAATATGAAGAGCATTTGTATGAGCGCGATGAAGGTGATAAAT
GGCGAAACAAAAAGTTTGAATTGGGTTTGGAGTTTCCCAATCTTCCTTATTATATTGATGGTGATGTTAA
ATTAACACAGTCTATGGCCATCATACGTTATATAGCTGACAAGCACAACATGTTGGGTGGTTGTCCAAAA
GAGCGTGCAGAGATTTCAATGCTTGAAGGAGCGGTTTTGGATATTAGATACGGTGTTTCGAGAATTGCAT
ATAGTAAAGACTTTGAAACTCTCAAAGTTGATTTTCTTAGCAAGCTACCTGAAATGCTGAAAATGTTCGA
AGATCGTTTATGTCATAAAACATATTTAAATGGTGATCATGTAACCCATCCTGACTTCATGTTGTATGAC
GCTCTTGATGTTGTTTTATACATGGACCCAATGTGCCTGGATGCGTTCCCAAAATTAGTTTGTTTTAAAA
AACGTATTGAAGCTATCCCACAAATTGATAAGTACTTGAAATCCAGCAAGTATATAGCATGGCCTTTGCA
GGGCTGGCAAGCCACGTTTGGTGGTGGCGACCATCTCGAGAATCTTTATTTTCAGGGCGCCATGGCCCAT
ATGGGCCGGCCAATGGAGCGCTACAATCGCGTCTATAGAGATCCCGCATCCCCACTGACCCCACTCACTC
CCCTCTCCACCGAAGCTTTTACATTCGAAGATGTCACGCCCACTGGAGGCGTTGGCAGGAAGGGTACCGC
GAGATACGGACTCTTTGGAATGCCGAAGAACAATAATCTTACGGTTCCTAACAGTCGACCGGCATTGTCC
GGGTTAAAACGACTATCGGAATCCACTTTGCCCCGTCGATTTTCACAGAAATTTATGCGCACGCGTTCCG
TATTTTCGCCCACAAGTCAAAGTACCCTTATAAATGGGGAGACCAGGCTACTGGGAGAATCTGGAGATTA
AGGCGCGCCTGAATTCATCGTGACTGACTGACGATCTGCCTCGCGCGTTTCGGTGATGACGGTGAAAACC
TCTGACACATGCAGCTCCCGGAGACGGTCACAGCTTGTCTGTAAGCGGATGCCGGGAGCAGACAAGCCCG
TCAGGGCGCGTCAGCGGGTGTTGGCGGGTGTCGGGGCGCAGCCATGACCCAGTCACGTAGCGATAGCGGA
GTGTAAATTCTTGAAGACGAAAGGGCCTCGTGATACGCCTATTTTTATAGGTTAATGTCATGATAATAAT
GGTTTCTTAGACGTCAGGTGGCACTTTTCGGGGAAATGTGCGCGGAACCCCTATTTGTTTATTTTTCTAA
ATACATTCAAATATGTATCCGCTCATGAGACAATAACCCTGATAAATGCTTCAATAATATTGAAAAAGGA
AGAGTATGAGTATTCAACATTTCCGTGTCGCCCTTATTCCCTTTTTTGCGGCATTTTGCCTTCCTGTTTT
TGCTCACCCAGAAACGCTGGTGAAAGTAAAAGATGCTGAAGATCAGTTGGGTGCACGAGTGGGTTACATC
GAACTGGATCTCAACAGCGGTAAGATCCTTGAGAGTTTTCGCCCCGAAGAACGTTTTCCAATGATGAGCA
CTTTTAAAGTTCTGCTATGTGGCGCGGTATTATCCCGTGTTGACGCCGGGCAAGAGCAACTCGGTCGCCG
CATACACTATTCTCAGAATGACTTGGTTGAGTACTCACCAGTCACAGAAAAGCATCTTACGGATGGCATG
ACAGTAAGAGAATTATGCAGTGCTGCCATAACCATGAGTGATAACACTGCGGCCAACTTACTTCTGACAA
CGATCGGAGGACCGAAGGAGCTAACCGCTTTTTTGCACAACATGGGGGATCATGTAACTCGCCTTGATCG
TTGGGAACCGGAGCTGAATGAAGCCATACCAAACGACGAGCGTGACACCACGATGCCTGCAGCAATGGCA
ACAACGTTGCGCAAACTATTAACTGGCGAACTACTTACTCTAGCTTCCCGGCAACAATTAATAGACTGGA
TGGAGGCGGATAAAGTTGCAGGACCACTTCTGCGCTCGGCCCTTCCGGCTGGCTGGTTTATTGCTGATAA
ATCTGGAGCCGGTGAGCGTGGGTCTCGCGGTATCATTGCAGCACTGGGGCCAGATGGTAAGCCCTCCCGT
ATCGTAGTTATCTACACGACGGGGAGTCAGGCAACTATGGATGAACGAAATAGACAGATCGCTGAGATAG
GTGCCTCACTGATTAAGCATTGGTAACTGTCAGACCAAGTTTACTCATATATACTTTAGATTGATTTAAA
ACTTCATTTTTAATTTAAAAGGATCTAGGTGAAGATCCTTTTTGATAATCTCATGACCAAAATCCCTTAA
CGTGAGTTTTCGTTCCACTGAGCGTCAGACCCCGTAGAAAAGATCAAAGGATCTTC
Features (pLannotate 1.2.2; 17 found; start..end, strand, type, name):
      1..589     +  rep_origin     ori: high-copy-number ColE1/pMB1/pBR322/pUC origin of replication
    775..826     -  misc_feature   bom (fragment): basis of mobility region from pBR322
    833..910     +  promoter       lacI promoter: lacI
    911..1993    +  CDS            lacI: lac repressor; lacI; The lac repressor binds to the lac operator to inhibit transcription in E. coli. This inhibition can be relieved by adding lactose or isopropyl-β-D-thiogalactopyranoside (IPTG).
   2006..2027    +  protein_bind   CAP binding site: CAP binding activates transcription in the presence of cAMP. E. coli catabolite activator protein
   2042..2072    +  promoter       lac promoter: promoter for the E. coli lac operon
   2080..2096    +  protein_bind   lac operator: The lac repressor binds to the lac operator to inhibit transcription in E. coli. This inhibition can be relieved by adding lactose or isopropyl-β-D-thiogalactopyranoside (IPTG). lac repressor encoded by lacI
   2116..2289    +  CDS            lacZα: LacZα fragment of β-galactosidase; lacZ fragment
   2553..2669    -  CDS            yciV (fragment): RNAAM_ECOLI - Also known as trpH From Escherichia coli (strain K12).
   2745..2773    +  promoter       tac promoter: strong E. coli promoter; hybrid between the trp and lac UV5 promoters
   2781..2797    +  protein_bind   lac operator: The lac repressor binds to the lac operator to inhibit transcription in E. coli. This inhibition can be relieved by adding lactose or isopropyl-β-D-thiogalactopyranoside (IPTG). lac repressor encoded by lacI
   2820..3465    +  CDS            GST (fragment): glutathione S-transferase from Schistosoma japonicum
   3467..3487    +  CDS            capTEV™ (fragment): composite tag for in vivo biotinylation, TEV protease cleavage, and 6xHis tagging
   3886..3925    +  CDS            rop (fragment): Rop protein, which maintains plasmids at low copy number; rop
   4027..4065    +  misc_feature   bom (fragment): basis of mobility region from pBR322
   4171..4275    +  promoter       AmpR promoter: bla
   4276..5136    +  CDS            AmpR: β-lactamase; bla; confers resistance to ampicillin, carbenicillin, and related antibiotics
