[The description below was written by a language model from this plasmid's Addgene catalogue record and pLannotate feature annotations shown in this document.]
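Description:
GST-GNU-N is a bacterial expression plasmid built on a pGEX backbone that produces the N-terminal portion of the Drosophila melanogaster protein GNU (giant nuclei, CG5272) fused to glutathione S-transferase from Schistosoma japonicum. The 5.3 kb plasmid replicates in E. coli from a high-copy ColE1/pMB1-type origin and is selected with ampicillin through a β-lactamase gene under its own promoter. Fragments of bom, rop, lacZα and associated lac regulatory sequence are backbone remnants typical of the pGEX lineage.

Expression of the fusion is driven by the strong hybrid tac promoter followed by a lac operator, and the plasmid carries its own lacI gene, so transcription stays repressed until it is induced with IPTG. The GST coding sequence is annotated only as a fragment, in line with the depositor's note that a short stretch of residues is missing from the C-terminus of GST, with unknown consequences for function. Immediately downstream, a short match to a TEV-cleavage/His composite tag is annotated. It spans only about twenty nucleotides and may simply reflect linker sequence rather than a functional tag. The gnu insert itself was not annotated by the automated tool; it presumably occupies the unannotated interval after GST, but the record gives neither the exact residues included nor the cloning sites used.

The GST moiety allows affinity capture on glutathione resin, making the construct suited to purifying recombinant GNU N-terminal fragment or to pull-down and binding assays. The associated work examines the complex that GNU forms with the PAN GU kinase and PLUTONIUM to regulate early embryonic divisions.
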