Addgene plasmid #112972: GST-GNU-N
Purpose: Expresses fusion of GST and N terminal amino acids of GNU
Depositing lab: Terry Orr-Weaver. Depositing organization: Whitehead Institute for Biomedical Research. Publication: The Drosophila cell cycle kinase PAN GU forms an active complex with PLUTONIUM and GNU to regulate embryonic divisions. Lee LA, Van Hoewyk D, Orr-Weaver TL. Genes Dev. 2003 Dec 1;17(23):2979-91. doi: 10.1101/gad.1132603. PubMed 14665672.
Backbone
  Vector backbone: pGEX
  Vector type: Bacterial Expression
Growth in bacteria
  Bacterial resistance: Ampicillin, 100 μg/mL
  Growth temperature: 37°C
  Growth strain: DH5alpha
  Copy number: High Copy
Gene/Insert
  Gene/Insert name: gnu
  Species: D. melanogaster (fly)
  Entrez Gene: gnu (a.k.a. Dmel_CG5272, CG5272, Dmel\CG5272, GNU, Gnu)
  Cloning method: Restriction Enzyme; 5′ cloning site Unknown (unknown if destroyed); 3′ cloning site Unknown (unknown if destroyed)
Terms and licenses: Academic/Nonprofit Terms; Industry Terms: Not Available to Industry
Depositor comments: Note: Plasmid contains a PPKSDPR deletion at the C-terminus of GST. It is unknown how this deletion affects plasmid function.
How to cite: GST-GNU-N was a gift from Terry Orr-Weaver (Addgene plasmid # 112972 ; http://n2t.net/addgene:112972 ; RRID:Addgene_112972)
